>Addgene plasmid #238880 | JAK1-NanoLuc Fusion Vector | addgene full sequence | sequence record 486457 | Addgene NGS Result
TCAATATTGGCCATTAGCCATATTATTCATTGGTTATATAGCATAAATCAATATTGGCTATTGGCCATTG
CATACGTTGTATCTATATCATAATATGTACATTTATATTGGCTCATGTCCAATATGACCGCCATGTTGGC
ATTGATTATTGACTAGTTATTAATAGTAATCAATTACGGGGTCATTAGTTCATAGCCCATATATGGAGTT
CCGCGTTACATAACTTACGGTAAATGGCCCGCCTGGCTGACCGCCCAACGACCCCCGCCCATTGACGTCA
ATAATGACGTATGTTCCCATAGTAACGCCAATAGGGACTTTCCATTGACGTCAATGGGTGGAGTATTTAC
GGTAAACTGCCCACTTGGCAGTACATCAAGTGTATCATATGCCAAGTCCGCCCCCTATTGACGTCAATGA
CGGTAAATGGCCCGCCTGGCATTATGCCCAGTACATGACCTTACGGGACTTTCCTACTTGGCAGTACATC
TACGTATTAGTCATCGCTATTACCATGGTGATGCGGTTTTGGCAGTACACCAATGGGCGTGGATAGCGGT
TTGACTCACGGGGATTTCCAAGTCTCCACCCCATTGACGTCAATGGGAGTTTGTTTTGGCACCAAAATCA
ACGGGACTTTCCAAAATGTCGTAATAACCCCGCCCCGTTGACGCAAATGGGCGGTAGGCGTGTACGGTGG
GAGGTCTATATAAGCAGAGCTGGTTTAGTGAACCGTCAGATCACTAGAAGCTTTATTGCGGTAGTTTATC
ACAGTTAAATTGCTAACGCAGTCAGTGCTTCTGACACAACAGTCTCGAACTTAAGCTGCAGAAGTTGGTC
GTGAGGCACTGGGCAGGTAAGTATCAAGGTTACAAGACAGGTTTAAGGAGACCAATAGAAACTGGGCTTG
TCGAGACAGAGAAGACTCTTGCGTTTCTGATAGGCACCTATTGGTCTTACTGACATCCACTTTGCCTTTC
TCTCCACAGGTGTCCACTCCCAGTTCAATTACAGCTCTTAAGGCTAGAGTATTAATACGACTCACTATAG
GGCTAGCGATCGCCATGCAGTATCTAAATATAAAAGAGGACTGCAATGCCATGGCTTTCTGTGCTAAAAT
GAGGAGCTCCAAGAAGACTGAGGTGAACCTGGAGGCCCCTGAGCCAGGGGTGGAAGTGATCTTCTATCTG
TCGGACAGGGAGCCCCTCCGGCTGGGCAGTGGAGAGTACACAGCAGAGGAACTGTGCATCAGGGCTGCAC
AGGCATGCCGTATCTCTCCTCTTTGTCACAACCTCTTTGCCCTGTATGACGAGAACACCAAGCTCTGGTA
TGCTCCAAATCGCACCATCACCGTTGATGACAAGATGTCCCTCCGGCTCCACTACCGGATGAGGTTCTAT
TTCACCAATTGGCATGGAACCAACGACAATGAGCAGTCAGTGTGGCGTCATTCTCCAAAGAAGCAGAAAA
ATGGCTACGAGAAAAAAAAGATTCCAGATGCAACCCCTCTCCTTGATGCCAGCTCACTGGAGTATCTGTT
TGCTCAGGGACAGTATGATTTGGTGAAATGCCTGGCTCCTATTCGAGACCCCAAGACCGAGCAGGATGGA
CATGATATTGAGAACGAGTGTCTAGGGATGGCTGTCCTGGCCATCTCACACTATGCCATGATGAAGAAGA
TGCAGTTGCCAGAACTGCCCAAGGACATCAGCTACAAGCGATATATTCCAGAAACATTGAATAAGTCCAT
CAGACAGAGGAACCTTCTCACCAGGATGCGGATAAATAATGTTTTCAAGGATTTCCTAAAGGAATTTAAC
AACAAGACCATTTGTGACAGCAGCGTGTCCACGCATGACCTGAAGGTGAAATACTTGGCTACCTTGGAAA
CTTTGACAAAACATTACGGTGCTGAAATATTTGAGACTTCCATGTTACTGATTTCATCAGAAAATGAGAT
GAATTGGTTTCATTCGAATGACGGTGGAAACGTTCTCTACTACGAAGTGATGGTGACTGGGAATCTTGGA
ATCCAGTGGAGGCATAAACCAAATGTTGTTTCTGTTGAAAAGGAAAAAAATAAACTGAAGCGGAAAAAAC
TGGAAAATAAACACAAGAAGGATGAGGAGAAAAACAAGATCCGGGAAGAGTGGAACAATTTTTCTTACTT
CCCTGAAATCACTCACATTGTAATAAAGGAGTCTGTGGTCAGCATTAACAAGCAGGACAACAAGAAAATG
GAACTGAAGCTCTCTTCCCACGAGGAGGCCTTGTCCTTTGTGTCCCTGGTAGATGGCTACTTCCGGCTCA
CAGCAGATGCCCATCATTACCTCTGCACCGACGTGGCCCCCCCGTTGATCGTCCACAACATACAGAATGG
CTGTCATGGTCCAATCTGTACAGAATACGCCATCAATAAATTGCGGCAAGAAGGAAGCGAGGAGGGGATG
TACGTGCTGAGGTGGAGCTGCACCGACTTTGACAACATCCTCATGACCGTCACCTGCTTTGAGAAGTCTG
AGCAGGTGCAGGGTGCCCAGAAGCAGTTCAAGAACTTTCAGATCGAGGTGCAGAAGGGCCGCTACAGTCT
GCACGGTTCGGACCGCAGCTTCCCCAGCTTGGGAGACCTCATGAGCCACCTCAAGAAGCAGATCCTGCGC
ACGGATAACATCAGCTTCATGCTAAAACGCTGCTGCCAGCCCAAGCCCCGAGAAATCTCCAACCTGCTGG
TGGCTACTAAGAAAGCCCAGGAGTGGCAGCCCGTCTACCCCATGAGCCAGCTGAGTTTCGATCGGATCCT
CAAGAAGGATCTGGTGCAGGGCGAGCACCTTGGGAGAGGCACGAGAACACACATCTATTCTGGGACCCTG
ATGGATTACAAGGATGACGAAGGAACTTCTGAAGAGAAGAAGATAAAAGTGATCCTCAAAGTCTTAGACC
CCAGCCACAGGGATATTTCCCTGGCCTTCTTCGAGGCAGCCAGCATGATGAGACAGGTCTCCCACAAACA
CATCGTGTACCTCTATGGCGTCTGTGTCCGCGACGTGGAGAATATCATGGTGGAAGAGTTTGTGGAAGGG
GGTCCTCTGGATCTCTTCATGCACCGGAAAAGCGATGTCCTTACCACACCATGGAAATTCAAAGTTGCCA
AACAGCTGGCCAGTGCCCTGAGCTACTTGGAGGATAAAGACCTGGTCCATGGAAATGTGTGTACTAAAAA
CCTCCTCCTGGCCCGTGAGGGCATCGACAGTGAGTGTGGCCCATTCATCAAGCTCAGTGACCCCGGCATC
CCCATTACGGTGCTGTCTAGGCAAGAATGCATTGAACGAATCCCATGGATTGCTCCTGAGTGTGTTGAGG
ACTCCAAGAACCTGAGTGTGGCTGCTGACAAGTGGAGCTTTGGAACCACGCTCTGGGAAATCTGCTACAA
TGGCGAGATCCCCTTGAAAGACAAGACGCTGATTGAGAAAGAGAGATTCTATGAAAGCCGGTGCAGGCCA
GTGACACCATCATGTAAGGAGCTGGCTGACCTCATGACCCGCTGCATGAACTATGACCCCAATCAGAGGC
CTTTCTTCCGAGCCATCATGAGAGACATTAATAAGCTTGAAGAGCAGAATCCAGATATTGTTTCAGAAAA
AAAACCAGCAACTGAAGTGGACCCCACACATTTTGAAAAGCGCTTCCTAAAGAGGATCCGTGACTTGGGA
GAGGGCCACTTTGGGAAGGTTGAGCTCTGCAGGTATGACCCCGAAGGGGACAATACAGGGGAGCAGGTGG
CTGTTAAATCTCTGAAGCCTGAGAGTGGAGGTAACCACATAGCTGATCTGAAAAAGGAAATCGAGATCTT
AAGGAACCTCTATCATGAGAACATTGTGAAGTACAAAGGAATCTGCACAGAAGACGGAGGAAATGGTATT
AAGCTCATCATGGAATTTCTGCCTTCGGGAAGCCTTAAGGAATATCTTCCAAAGAATAAGAACAAAATAA
ACCTCAAACAGCAGCTAAAATATGCCGTTCAGATTTGTAAGGGGATGGACTATTTGGGTTCTCGGCAATA
CGTTCACCGGGACTTGGCAGCAAGAAATGTCCTTGTTGAGAGTGAACACCAAGTGAAAATTGGAGACTTC
GGTTTAACCAAAGCAATTGAAACCGATAAGGAGTATTACACCGTCAAGGATGACCGGGACAGCCCTGTGT
TTTGGTATGCTCCAGAATGTTTAATGCAATCTAAATTTTATATTGCCTCTGACGTCTGGTCTTTTGGAGT
CACTCTGCATGAGCTGCTGACTTACTGTGATTCAGATTCTAGTCCCATGGCTTTGTTCCTGAAAATGATA
GGCCCAACCCATGGCCAGATGACAGTCACAAGACTTGTGAATACGTTAAAAGAAGGAAAACGCCTGCCGT
GCCCACCTAACTGTCCAGATGAGGTTTATCAACTTATGAGGAAATGCTGGGAATTCCAACCATCCAATCG
GACAAGCTTTCAGAACCTTATTGAAGGATTTGAAGCACTTTTAAAAGTTTCTCTCGGCTCGAGCGGCGTC
TTCACACTCGAAGATTTCGTTGGGGACTGGCGACAGACAGCCGGCTACAACCTGGACCAAGTCCTTGAAC
AGGGAGGTGTGTCCAGTTTGTTTCAGAATCTCGGGGTGTCCGTAACTCCGATCCAAAGGATTGTCCTGAG
CGGTGAAAATGGGCTGAAGATCGACATCCATGTCATCATCCCGTATGAAGGTCTGAGCGGCGACCAAATG
GGCCAGATCGAAAAAATTTTTAAGGTGGTGTACCCTGTGGATGATCATCACTTTAAGGTGATCCTGCACT
ATGGCACACTGGTAATCGACGGGGTTACGCCGAACATGATCGACTATTTCGGACGGCCGTATGAAGGCAT
CGCCGTGTTCGACGGCAAAAAGATCACTGTAACAGGGACCCTGTGGAACGGCAACAAAATTATCGACGAG
CGCCTGATCAACCCCGACGGCTCCCTGCTGTTCCGAGTAACCATCAACGGAGTGACCGGCTGGCGGCTGT
GCGAACGCATTCTGGCGTAAGGCCGCGACTCTAGAGTCGACCTGCAGGCATGCAAGCTGATCCGGCTGCT
AACAAAGCCCGAAAGGAAGCTGAGTTGGCTGCTGCCACCGCTGAGCAATAACTAGCATAACCCCTTGGGG
CGGCCGCTTCGAGCAGACATGATAAGATACATTGATGAGTTTGGACAAACCACAACTAGAATGCAGTGAA
AAAAATGCTTTATTTGTGAAATTTGTGATGCTATTGCTTTATTTGTAACCATTATAAGCTGCAATAAACA
AGTTAACAACAACAATTGCATTCATTTTATGTTTCAGGTTCAGGGGGAGATGTGGGAGGTTTTTTTAAGC
AAGTAAAACCTCTACAAATGTGGTAAAATCGAATTTTAACAAAATATTAACGCTTACAATTTCCTGATGC
GGTATTTTCTCCTTACGCATCTGTGCGGTATTTCACACCGCATACGCGGATCTGCGCAGCACCATGGCCT
GAAATAACCTCTGAAAGAGGAACTTGGTTAGGTACCTTCTGAGGCGGAAAGAACCAGCTGTGGAATGTGT
GTCAGTTAGGGTGTGGAAAGTCCCCAGGCTCCCCAGCAGGCAGAAGTATGCAAAGCATGCATCTCAATTA
GTCAGCAACCAGGTGTGGAAAGTCCCCAGGCTCCCCAGCAGGCAGAAGTATGCAAAGCATGCATCTCAAT
TAGTCAGCAACCATAGTCCCGCCCCTAACTCCGCCCATCCCGCCCCTAACTCCGCCCAGTTCCGCCCATT
CTCCGCCCCATGGCTGACTAATTTTTTTTATTTATGCAGAGGCCGAGGCCGCCTCGGCCTCTGAGCTATT
CCAGAAGTAGTGAGGAGGCTTTTTTGGAGGCCTAGGCTTTTGCAAAAAGCTTAATTAACTGTTGACAATT
AATCATCGGCATAGTATATCGGCATAGTATAATACGACAAGGTGAGGAACTAAACCCAGGAGGCAGATCA
TGATTGAACAAGATGGATTGCACGCAGGTTCTCCGGCCGCTTGGGTGGAGAGGCTATTCGGCTATGACTG
GGCACAACAGACAATCGGCTGCTCTGATGCCGCCGTGTTCCGGCTGTCAGCGCAGGGGCGCCCGGTTCTT
TTTGTCAAGACCGACCTGTCCGGTGCCCTGAATGAACTGCAGGACGAGGCAGCGCGGCTATCGTGGCTGG
CCACGACGGGCGTTCCTTGCGCAGCTGTGCTCGACGTTGTCACTGAAGCGGGAAGGGACTGGCTGCTATT
GGGCGAAGTGCCGGGGCAGGATCTCCTGTCATCTCACCTTGCTCCTGCCGAGAAAGTATCCATCATGGCT
GATGCAATGCGGCGGCTGCATACGCTTGATCCGGCTACCTGCCCATTCGACCACCAAGCGAAACATCGCA
TCGAGCGAGCACGTACTCGGATGGAAGCCGGTCTTGTCGATCAGGATGATCTGGACGAAGAGCATCAGGG
GCTCGCGCCAGCCGAACTGTTCGCCAGGCTCAAGGCGCGCATGCCCGACGGCGAGGATCTCGTCGTGACC
CATGGCGATGCCTGCTTGCCGAATATCATGGTGGAAAATGGCCGCTTTTCTGGATTCATCGACTGTGGCC
GGCTGGGTGTGGCGGACCGCTATCAGGACATAGCGTTGGCTACCCGTGATATTGCTGAAGAGCTTGGCGG
CGAATGGGCTGACCGCTTCCTCGTGCTTTACGGTATCGCCGCTCCCGATTCGCAGCGCATCGCCTTCTAT
CGCCTTCTTGACGAGTTCTTCTGAGCGGGACTCTGGGGTTCGAAATGACCGACCAAGCGACGCCCAACCT
GCCATCACGATGGCCGCAATAAAATATCTTTATTTTCATTACATCTGTGTGTTGGTTTTTTGTGTGAATC
GATAGCGATAAGGATCCGCTCATGCGATGATAAGCTGTCAAACATGAGAATTACAACTTATATCGTATGG
GGCTGACTTCAGGTGCTACATTTGAAGAGATAAATTGCACTGAAATCTAGAAATATTTTATCTGATTAAT
AAGATGATCTTCTTGAGATCGTTTTGGTCTGCGCGTAATCTCTTGCTCTGAAAACGAAAAAACCGCCTTG
CAGGGCGGTTTTTCGAAGGTTCTCTGAGCTACCAACTCTTTGAACCGAGGTAACTGGCTTGGAGGAGCGC
AGTCACCAAAACTTGTCCTTTCAGTTTAGCCTTAACCGGCGCATGACTTCAAGACTAACTCCTCTAAATC
AATTACCAGTGGCTGCTGCCAGTGGTGCTTTTGCATGTCTTTCCGGGTTGGACTCAAGACGATAGTTACC
GGATAAGGCGCAGCGGTCGGACTGAACGGGGGGTTCGTGCATACAGTCCAGCTTGGAGCGAACTGCCTAC
CCGGAACTGAGTGTCAGGCGTGGAATGAGACAAACGCGGCCATAACAGCGGAATGACACCGGTAAACCGA
AAGGCAGGAACAGGAGAGCGCACGAGGGAGCCGCCAGGGGGAAACGCCTGGTATCTTTATAGTCCTGTCG
GGTTTCGCCACCACTGATTTGAGCGTCAGATTTCGTGATGCTTGTCAGGGGGGCGGAGCCTATGGAAAAA
CGGCTTTGCCGCGGCCCTCTCACTTCCCTGTTAAGTATCTTCCTGGCATCTTCCAGGAAATCTCCGCCCC
GTTCGTAAGCCATTTCCGCTCGCCGCAGTCGAACGACCGAGCGTAGCGAGTCAGTGAGCGAGGAAGCGGA
ATATATCCTGTATCACATATTCTGCTGACGCACCGGTGCAGCCTTTTTTCTCCTGCCACATGAAGCACTT
CACTGACACCCTCATCAGTGCCAACATAGTAAGCCAGTATACACTCCGCTAGCGCTGATGTCCGGCGGTG
CTTTTGCCGTTACGCACCACCCCGTCATGAGATTACGCGTTTTAGCGGTGCGTACAATTAAGGGATTATG
GTAAATCCACTTACTGTCTGCCCTCGTAGCCATCGAGATAAACCGCAGTACTCCGGCCACGATGCGTCCG
GCGTAGAGGATCGAGATCT
Features (pLannotate 1.2.2; 23 found; start..end, strand, type, name):
    140..517     +  enhancer       CMV enhancer: human cytomegalovirus immediate early enhancer
    519..718     +  promoter       CMV promoter: human cytomegalovirus (CMV) immediate early promoter
    857..989     +  intron         chimeric intron: chimera between introns from human β-globin and immunoglobulin heavy chain genes
   1033..1051    +  promoter       T7 promoter: promoter for bacteriophage T7 RNA polymerase
   1065..4526    +  CDS            JAK1: JAK1_HUMAN - Also known as JAK1A, JAK1B. Experimental evidence at protein level: Swiss-Prot protein existence level 1. Tyrosine kinase of the non-receptor type, involved in the IFN-alpha/beta/gamma signal pathway (PubMed:7615558). Kinase partner for the interleukin (IL)-2 receptor (PubMed:11909529) as well as interleukin (IL)-10 receptor (PubMed:12133952). From Homo sapiens (Human).
   4548..5060    +  CDS            Nluc: NanoLuc® luciferase human codon-optimized
   5069..5098    +  misc_feature   MCS (fragment): pUC18/19 multiple cloning site
   5105..5154    +  CDS            SET1 (fragment): solubility-enhancement tag derived from T7 phage gene 10B
   5162..5181    +  terminator     T7 terminator (fragment): transcription terminator for bacteriophage T7 RNA polymerase
   5203..5324    -  polyA_signal   SV40 poly(A) signal: SV40 polyadenylation signal
   5347..5415    -  CDS            large T antigen (fragment): large T antigen from SV40 (simian virus 40)
   5420..5452    +  rep_origin     M13 ori (fragment): M13 bacteriophage origin of replication; arrow indicates direction of (+) strand synthesis
   5453..5504    -  misc_feature   bom (fragment): basis of mobility region from pBR322
   5569..5926    +  promoter       SV40 promoter: SV40 enhancer and early promoter
   5941..5988    +  promoter       EM7 promoter: synthetic bacterial promoter&nbsp
   6020..6811    +  CDS            neo: KKA2_KLEPN - Also known as kan, nptII. Experimental evidence at protein level: Swiss-Prot protein existence level 1. Resistance to kanamycin, neomycin, paromomycin, ribostamycin, butirosin and gentamicin B. From Klebsiella pneumoniae.
   6878..6926    +  polyA_signal   poly(A) signal: synthetic polyadenylation signal
   6955..6971    -  promoter       tet promoter (fragment): E. coli promoter for tetracycline efflux protein gene
   7083..7628    +  rep_origin     p15A ori: Plasmids containing the medium-copy-number p15A origin of replication can be propagated in E. coli cells that contain a second plasmid with the ColE1 origin.
   7716..7771    +  rep_origin     RSF ori (fragment): Plasmids containing the RSF 1030 origin of replication can be propagated in E. coli cells that contain additional plasmids with compatible origins.
   7870..7896    -  misc_feature   bom (fragment): basis of mobility region from pBR322
   7890..7937    -  mobile_element IS1 (fragment): prokaryotic transposable element IS1
   7945..8016    +  misc_feature   cer region (fragment): ColE1-derived recombination site that helps to maintain plasmids as monomers
