[The description below was written by a language model from this plasmid's Addgene catalogue record and pLannotate feature annotations shown in this document.]
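Description:
JAK1-NanoLuc Fusion Vector is a mammalian expression plasmid of about 8.1 kb, built on the pFC32K-low Nluc CMV-Hygro Flexi backbone, that produces human JAK1 fused at its C terminus to NanoLuc luciferase. It is propagated in E. coli under kanamycin selection and is recorded as low copy, which fits the annotated p15A origin. A fragment of the ColE1 cer site, which helps keep plasmids monomeric, is also detected. Several other short hits (M13 ori, bom, IS1, RSF ori, tet promoter, SET1 and large T antigen fragments) appear to be partial matches rather than functional parts.

The expression cassette runs from the human CMV immediate-early enhancer and promoter through a chimeric β-globin/immunoglobulin intron, which generally improves transcript processing and expression. The JAK1 coding sequence follows, succeeded after a short linker by the human codon-optimised Nluc coding sequence, with an SV40 polyadenylation signal annotated downstream. A T7 promoter just upstream of JAK1, paired with a partial T7 terminator after the fusion, would also permit T7-driven or in vitro transcription.

A second cassette places the neo (nptII) gene under tandem SV40 early and bacterial EM7 promoters, followed by a synthetic poly(A) signal. This arrangement gives kanamycin resistance in bacteria and would be expected to allow G418-type selection in mammalian cells. Although the backbone name includes "Hygro", no hygromycin resistance gene appears in the feature table.

JAK1 is a non-receptor tyrosine kinase involved in interferon and interleukin receptor signalling. The stated purpose is simply to express the JAK1-NanoLuc fusion in mammalian cells, where the luciferase tag supplies a luminescent readout on the kinase. The record does not specify a particular assay.
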