Addgene plasmid #238880: JAK1-NanoLuc Fusion Vector
Purpose: Express JAK1-NanoLuc Fusion Protein in Mammalian Cells under a CMV promoter
Depositing lab: Promega Corporation.
Backbone
  Vector backbone: pFC32K-low Nluc CMV-Hygro Flexi(R) Vector
  Vector type: Mammalian Expression
Growth in bacteria
  Bacterial resistance: Kanamycin, 50 μg/mL
  Growth temperature: 37°C
  Growth strain: DH5alpha
  Copy number: Low Copy
Gene/Insert
  Gene/Insert name: JAK1
  Species: H. sapiens (human)
  Entrez Gene: JAK1 (a.k.a. AIIDE, JAK1A, JAK1B, JTK3)
  Promoter: CMV
  Tag / fusion protein: NanoLuc (R) (C terminal on backbone)
  Cloning method: Other
Terms and licenses: Academic/Nonprofit Terms; Industry Terms
How to cite: JAK1-NanoLuc Fusion Vector was a gift from Promega Corporation (Addgene plasmid # 238880 ; http://n2t.net/addgene:238880 ; RRID:Addgene_238880)
